LOCUS       140708_SpSelfcut 7679 bp DNA linear 25-JUL-2017
FEATURES             Location/Qualifiers
     misc_feature    7366..7385
                     /label=Protospacer
                     /note="modified AAVS1-T1 protospacer"
     misc_feature    7386..7462
                     /label=SpCas9 gRNA scaffold
     terminator      7463..7468
                     /note="U6 terminator"
     variation       7413..7413
                     /mod_base=A > C
     variation       7414..7414
                     /mod_base=A > C
     gene            590..1624
                     /note="Hygromycin"
     PCR_primer      complement(1602..1621)
                     /label=PB-Cas9-Hyg_n8647_R
                     /note="Ordered sequence: PB-Cas9-Hyg_n8647_R:
                     CTAAGCGTAATCTGGAACATCGTATGGGTA TTCCTTTGCCCTCGGACGAG"
     gene            3141..4001
                     /note="Amp"
     promoter        7061..7302
                     /note="U6 Promoter"
     PCR_primer      complement(7419..7440)
                     /note="SP-Hyg-LV_R1"
     PCR_primer      7229..7251
                     /note="Sp-Hyg-LV_F1"
     primer_bind     7232..7251
                     /label=pLKO.1 5'
                     /note="Human U6 promoter, forward primer"
     variation       7387..7387
                     /mod_base=T > G
     variation       7388..7388
                     /mod_base=T > G
     misc_feature    7310..7310
                     /note="TSS"
     source          1..7679
                     /dnas_title="140708_SpSelfcuttingGuide_d1"
ORIGIN
        1 ttggggttgc gccttttcca aggcagccct gggtttgcgc agggacgcgg ctgctctggg
       61 cgtggttccg ggaaacgcag cggcgccgac cctgggtctc gcacattctt cacgtccgtt
      121 cgcagcgtca cccggatctt cgccgctacc cttgtgggcc ccccggcgac gcttcctgct
      181 ccgcccctaa gtcgggaagg ttccttgcgg ttcgcggcgt gccggacgtg acaaacggaa
      241 gccgcacgtc tcactagtac cctcgcagac ggacagcgcc agggagcaat ggcagcgcgc
      301 cgaccgcgat gggctgtggc caatagcggc tgctcagcag ggcgcgccga gagcagcggc
      361 cgggaagggg cggtgcggga ggcggggtgt ggggcggtag tgtgggccct gttcctgccc
      421 gcgcggtgtt ccgcattctg caagcctccg gagcgcacgt cggcagtcgg ctccctcgtt
      481 gaccgaatca ccgacctctc tccccagggg gatccaccgg atcaagcttg ccagctgggg
      541 cgccctctgg taaggttggg aagccctgca gatctgatcc cggggggcaA TGGATAGATC
      601 CGGAAAGCCT GAACTCACCG CGACGTCTGT CGAGAAGTTT CTGATCGAAA AGTTCGACAG
      661 CGTCTCCGAC CTGATGCAGC TCTCGGAGGG CGAAGAATCT CGTGCTTTCA GCTTCGATGT
      721 AGGAGGGCGT GGATATGTCC TGCGGGTAAA TAGCTGCGCC GATGGTTTCT ACAAAGATCG
      781 TTATGTTTAT CGGCACTTTG CATCGGCCGC GCTCCCGATT CCGGAAGTGC TTGACATTGG
      841 GGAATTTAGC GAGAGCCTGA CCTATTGCAT CTCCCGCCGT GCACAGGGTG TCACGTTGCA
      901 AGACCTGCCT GAAACCGAAC TGCCCGCTGT TCTGCAGCCG GTCGCGGAGG CCATGGATGC
      961 GATCGCTGCG GCCGATCTTA GCCAGACGAG CGGGTTCGGC CCATTCGGAC CGCAAGGAAT
     1021 CGGTCAATAC ACTACATGGC GTGATTTCAT ATGCGCGATT GCTGATCCCC ATGTGTATCA
     1081 CTGGCAAACT GTGATGGACG ACACCGTCAG TGCGTCCGTC GCGCAGGCTC TCGATGAGCT
     1141 GATGCTTTGG GCCGAGGACT GCCCCGAAGT CCGGCACCTC GTGCACGCGG ATTTCGGCTC
     1201 CAACAATGTC CTGACGGACA ATGGCCGCAT AACAGCGGTC ATTGACTGGA GCGAGGCGAT
     1261 GTTCGGGGAT TCCCAATACG AGGTCGCCAA CATCTTCTTC TGGAGGCCGT GGTTGGCTTG
     1321 TATGGAGCAG CAGACGCGCT ACTTCGAGCG GAGGCATCCG GAGCTTGCAG GATCGCCGCG
     1381 GCTCCGGGCG TATATGCTCC GCATTGGTCT TGACCAACTC TATCAGAGCT TGGTTGACGG
     1441 CAATTTCGAT GATGCAGCTT GGGCGCAGGG TCGATGCGAC GCAATCGTCC GATCCGGAGC
     1501 CGGGACTGTC GGGCGTACAC AAATCGCCCG CAGAAGCGCG GCCGTCTGGA CCGATGGCTG
     1561 TGTAGAAGTA CTCGCCGATA GTGGAAACCG ACGCCCCAGC ACTCGTCCGA GGGCAAAGGA
     1621 ATAGAGTAGA TGCCGACCGG GATCTATCGA TACCGTCGAC CTCGAGGGGG GGCCcggtac
     1681 ctttaagacc aatgacttac aaggcagctg tagatcttag ccacttttta aaagaaaagg
     1741 ggggactgga agggctaatt cactcccaac gaagacaaga tctgcttttt gcttgtactg
     1801 ggtctctctg gttagaccag atctgagcct gggagctctc tggctaacta gggaacccac
     1861 tgcttaagcc tcaataaagc ttgccttgag tgcttcaagt agtgtgtgcc cgtctgttgt
     1921 gtgactctgg taactagaga tccctcagac ccttttagtc agtgtggaaa atctctagca
     1981 gtagtagttc atgtcatctt attattcagt atttataact tgcaaagaaa tgaatatcag
     2041 agagtgagag gaacttgttt attgcagctt ataatggtta caaataaagc aatagcatca
     2101 caaatttcac aaataaagca tttttttcac tgcattctag ttgtggtttg tccaaactca
     2161 tcaatgtatc ttatcatgtc tggctctagc tatcccgccc ctaactccgc ccatcccgcc
     2221 cctaactccg cccagttccg cccattctcc gccccatggc tgactaattt tttttattta
     2281 tgcagaggcc gaggccgcct cggcctctga gctattccag aagtagtgag gaggcttttt
     2341 tggaggccta gggacgtacc caattcgccc tatagtgagt cgtattacgc gcgctcactg
     2401 gccgtcgttt tacaacgtcg tgactgggaa aaccctggcg ttacccaact taatcgcctt
     2461 gcagcacatc cccctttcgc cagctggcgt aatagcgaag aggcccgcac cgatcgccct
     2521 tcccaacagt tgcgcagcct gaatggcgaa tgggnnnnnn nnnnnnnnnn nnnnnnnnnn
     2581 nnnnnnnnnn nnnnnnnnnn nnnnnnnnnn nnnnnnnnnn nnnnnnnnnn nnnnnnnnnn
     2641 nnnnnnnnnn nnnnnnnnnn nnnnnnnnnn nnnnnnnncn nnnnnnnnnn nnnnnnnnnn
     2701 nnnnnnnnnn nnnnnnnnnn nnnnnnnnnn nnnnnnnnnn nnnnnnnnnn nnnnnnnnnn
     2761 nnnnnnnnnn annnnnnnnn nnnnnnnnnn nnnnnnnnnn nnnnnnnnnn nnnnnnnnnn
     2821 cctttgacgt tggagtccac gttctttnnn nnnnnnnnnn nnnnnnnnnn nnnnnnnnnn
     2881 nnnnacccta tctcggtcta ttcttttgat ttataaggga ttttgccgat ttcggcctat
     2941 tggttaaaaa atgagctgat ttaacaaaaa tttaacgcga attttaacaa aatattaacg
     3001 cttacaattt aggtggcact tttcggggaa atgtgcgcgg aacccctatt tgtttatttt
     3061 tctaaataca ttcaaatatg tatccgctca tgagacaata accctgataa atgcttcaat
     3121 aatattgaaa aaggaagagt atgagtattc aacatttccg tgtcgccctt attccctttt
     3181 ttgcggcatt ttgccttcct gtttttgctc acccagaaac gctggtgaaa gtaaaagatg
     3241 ctgaagatca gttgggtgca cgagtgggtt acatcgaact ggatctcaac agcggtaaga
     3301 tccttgagag ttttcgcccc gaagaacgtt ttccaatgat gagcactttt aaagttctgc
     3361 tatgtggcgc ggtattatcc cgtattgacg ccgggcaaga gcaactcggt cgccgcatac
     3421 actattctca gaatgacttg gttgagtact caccagtcac agaaaagcat cttacggatg
     3481 gcatgacagt aagagaatta tgcagtgctg ccataaccat gagtgataac actgcggcca
     3541 acttacttct gacaacgatc ggaggaccga aggagctaac cgcttttttg cacaacatgg
     3601 gggatcatgt aactcgcctt gatcgttggg aaccggagct gaatgaagcc ataccaaacg
     3661 acgagcgtga caccacgatg cctgtagcaa tggcaacaac gttgcgcaaa ctattaactg
     3721 gcgaactact tactctagct tcccggcaac aattaataga ctggatggag gcggataaag
     3781 ttgcaggacc acttctgcgc tcggcccttc cggctggctg gtttattgct gataaatctg
     3841 gagccggtga gcgtgggtct cgcggtatca ttgcagcact ggggccagat ggtaagccct
     3901 cccgtatcgt agttatctac acgacgggga gtcaggcaac tatggatgaa cgaaatagac
     3961 agatcgctga gataggtgcc tcactgatta agcattggta actgtcagac caagtttact
     4021 catatatact ttagattgat ttaaaacttc atttttaatt taaaaggatc taggtgaaga
     4081 tcctttttga taatctcatg accaaaatcc cttaacgtga gttttcgttc cactgagcgt
     4141 cagaccccgt agaaaagatc aaaggatctt cttgagatcc tttttttctg cgcgtaatct
     4201 gctgcttgca aacaaaaaaa ccaccgctac cagcggtggt ttgtttgccg gatcaagagc
     4261 taccaactct ttttccgaag gtaactggct tcagcagagc gcagatacca aatactgttc
     4321 ttctagtgta gccgtagtta ggccaccact tcaagaactc tgtagcaccg cctacatacc
     4381 tcgctctgct aatcctgtta ccagtggctg ctgccagtgg cgataagtcg tgtcttaccg
     4441 ggttggactc aagacgatag ttaccggata aggcgcagcg gtcgggctga acggggggtt
     4501 cgtgcacaca gcccagcttg gagcgaacga cctacaccga actgagatac ctacagcgtg
     4561 agctatgaga aagcgccacg cttcccgaag ggagaaaggc ggacaggtat ccggtaagcg
     4621 gcagggtcgg aacaggagag cgcacgaggg agcttccagg gggaaacgcc tggtatcttt
     4681 atagtcctgt cgggtttcgc cacctctgac ttgagcgtcg atttttgtga tgctcgtcag
     4741 gggggcggag cctatggaaa aacgccagca acgcggcctt tttacggttc ctggcctttt
     4801 gctggccttt tgctcacatg ttctttcctg cgttatcccc tgattctgtg gataaccgta
     4861 ttaccgcctt tgagtgagct gataccgctc gccgcagccg aacgaccgag cgcagcgagt
     4921 cagtgagcga ggaagcggaa gagcgcccaa tacgcaaacc gcctctcccc gcgcgttggc
     4981 cgattcatta atgcagctgg cacgacaggt ttcccgactg gaaagcgggc agtgagcgca
     5041 acgcaattaa tgtgagttag ctcactcatt aggcacccca ggctttacac tttatgcttc
     5101 cggctcgtat gttgtgtgga attgtgagcg gataacaatt tcacacagga aacagctatg
     5161 accatgatta cgccaagcgc gcaattaacc ctcactaaag ggaacaaaag ctggagctgc
     5221 aagcttaatg tagtcttatg caatactctt gtagtcttgc aacatggtaa cgatgagtta
     5281 gcaacatgcc ttacaaggag agaaaaagca ccgtgcatgc cgattggtgg aagtaaggtg
     5341 gtacgatcgt gccttattag gaaggcaaca gacgggtctg acatggattg gacgaaccac
     5401 tgaattgccg cattgcagag atattgtatt taagtgccta gctcgataca taaacgggtc
     5461 tctctggtta gaccagatct gagcctggga gctctctggc taactaggga acccactgct
     5521 taagcctcaa taaagcttgc cttgagtgct tcaagtagtg tgtgcccgtc tgttgtgtga
     5581 ctctggtaac tagagatccc tcagaccctt ttagtcagtg tggaaaatct ctagcagtgg
     5641 cgcccgaaca gggacttgaa agcgaaaggg aaaccagagg agctctctcg acgcaggact
     5701 cggcttgctg aagcgcgcac ggcaagaggc gaggggcggc gactggtgag tacgccaaaa
     5761 attttgacta gcggaggcta gaaggagaga gatgggtgcg agagcgtcag tattaagcgg
     5821 gggagaatta gatcgcgatg ggaaaaaatt cggttaaggc cagggggaaa gaaaaaatat
     5881 aaattaaaac atatagtatg ggcaagcagg gagctagaac gattcgcagt taatcctggc
     5941 ctgttagaaa catcagaagg ctgtagacaa atactgggac agctacaacc atcccttcag
     6001 acaggatcag aagaacttag atcattatat aatacagtag caaccctcta ttgtgtgcat
     6061 caaaggatag agataaaaga caccaaggaa gctttagaca agatagagga agagcaaaac
     6121 aaaagtaaga ccaccgcaca gcaagcggcc gctgatcttc agacctggag gaggagatat
     6181 gagggacaat tggagaagtg aattatataa atataaagta gtaaaaattg aaccattagg
     6241 agtagcaccc accaaggcaa agagaagagt ggtgcagaga gaaaaaagag cagtgggaat
     6301 aggagctttg ttccttgggt tcttgggagc agcaggaagc actatgggcg cagcgtcaat
     6361 gacgctgacg gtacaggcca gacaattatt gtctggtata gtgcagcagc agaacaattt
     6421 gctgagggct attgaggcgc aacagcatct gttgcaactc acagtctggg gcatcaagca
     6481 gctccaggca agaatcctgg ctgtggaaag atacctaaag gatcaacagc tcctggggat
     6541 ttggggttgc tctggaaaac tcatttgcac cactgctgtg ccttggaatg ctagttggag
     6601 taataaatct ctggaacaga tttggaatca cacgacctgg atggagtggg acagagaaat
     6661 taacaattac acaagcttaa tacactcctt aattgaagaa tcgcaaaacc agcaagaaaa
     6721 gaatgaacaa gaattattgg aattagataa atgggcaagt ttgtggaatt ggtttaacat
     6781 aacaaattgg ctgtggtata taaaattatt cataatgata gtaggaggct tggtaggttt
     6841 aagaatagtt tttgctgtac tttctatagt gaatagagtt aggcagggat attcaccatt
     6901 atcgtttcag acccacctcc caaccccgag gggacccgac aggcccgaag gaatagaaga
     6961 agaaggtgga gagagagaca gagacagatc cattcgatta gtgaacggat ctcgacggta
     7021 tcgatcacga gactagcctc gagcggccgc ccccttcacc gagggcctat ttcccatgat
     7081 tccttcatat ttgcatatac gatacaaggc tgttagagag ataattggaa ttaatttgac
     7141 tgtaaacaca aagatattag tacaaaatac gtgacgtaga aagtaataat ttcttgggta
     7201 gtttgcagtt ttaaaattat gttttaaaat ggactatcat atgcttaccg taacttgaaa
     7261 gtatttcgat ttcttggctt tatatatctt gtggaaagga cgaaacaccG GTAGACGCTG
     7321 TGACAGAGCC AACACGCAGT CTCGGTCACA CTGATGCAGC TAGTATGCAC CTCCACCCCA
     7381 CAGTGGGGTT AGAGCTAGAA ATAGCAAGTT AACCTAAGGC TAGTCCGTTA TCAACTTGAA
     7441 AAAGTGGCAC CGAGTCGGTG CTTTTTTTGA ATTCtcgacc tcgagacaaa tggcagtatt
     7501 catccacaat tttaaaagaa aaggggggat tggggggtac agtgcagggg aaagaatagt
     7561 agacataata gcaacagaca tacaaactaa agaattacaa aaacaaatta caaaaattca
     7621 aaattttcgg gtttattaca gggacagcag agatccactt tggccgcggc tcgaggggg
//
