>Addgene plasmid #100568 | hgRNA-A76_pLKO-Hyg | addgene full sequence | sequence record 192145 | Addgene NGS Result
TGTAGTCTTATGCAATACTCTTGTAGTCTTGCAACATGGTAACGATGAGTTAGCAACATGCCTTACAAGG
AGAGAAAAAGCACCGTGCATGCCGATTGGTGGAAGTAAGGTGGTACGATCGTGCCTTATTAGGAAGGCAA
CAGACGGGTCTGACATGGATTGGACGAACCACTGAATTGCCGCATTGCAGAGATATTGTATTTAAGTGCC
TAGCTCGATACATAAACGGGTCTCTCTGGTTAGACCAGATCTGAGCCTGGGAGCTCTCTGGCTAACTAGG
GAACCCACTGCTTAAGCCTCAATAAAGCTTGCCTTGAGTGCTTCAAGTAGTGTGTGCCCGTCTGTTGTGT
GACTCTGGTAACTAGAGATCCCTCAGACCCTTTTAGTCAGTGTGGAAAATCTCTAGCAGTGGCGCCCGAA
CAGGGACTTGAAAGCGAAAGGGAAACCAGAGGAGCTCTCTCGACGCAGGACTCGGCTTGCTGAAGCGCGC
ACGGCAAGAGGCGAGGGGCGGCGACTGGTGAGTACGCCAAAAATTTTGACTAGCGGAGGCTAGAAGGAGA
GAGATGGGTGCGAGAGCGTCAGTATTAAGCGGGGGAGAATTAGATCGCGATGGGAAAAAATTCGGTTAAG
GCCAGGGGGAAAGAAAAAATATAAATTAAAACATATAGTATGGGCAAGCAGGGAGCTAGAACGATTCGCA
GTTAATCCTGGCCTGTTAGAAACATCAGAAGGCTGTAGACAAATACTGGGACAGCTACAACCATCCCTTC
AGACAGGATCAGAAGAACTTAGATCATTATATAATACAGTAGCAACCCTCTATTGTGTGCATCAAAGGAT
AGAGATAAAAGACACCAAGGAAGCTTTAGACAAGATAGAGGAAGAGCAAAACAAAAGTAAGACCACCGCA
CAGCAAGCGGCCGCTGATCTTCAGACCTGGAGGAGGAGATATGAGGGACAATTGGAGAAGTGAATTATAT
AAATATAAAGTAGTAAAAATTGAACCATTAGGAGTAGCACCCACCAAGGCAAAGAGAAGAGTGGTGCAGA
GAGAAAAAAGAGCAGTGGGAATAGGAGCTTTGTTCCTTGGGTTCTTGGGAGCAGCAGGAAGCACTATGGG
CGCAGCGTCAATGACGCTGACGGTACAGGCCAGACAATTATTGTCTGGTATAGTGCAGCAGCAGAACAAT
TTGCTGAGGGCTATTGAGGCGCAACAGCATCTGTTGCAACTCACAGTCTGGGGCATCAAGCAGCTCCAGG
CAAGAATCCTGGCTGTGGAAAGATACCTAAAGGATCAACAGCTCCTGGGGATTTGGGGTTGCTCTGGAAA
ACTCATTTGCACCACTGCTGTGCCTTGGAATGCTAGTTGGAGTAATAAATCTCTGGAACAGATTTGGAAT
CACACGACCTGGATGGAGTGGGACAGAGAAATTAACAATTACACAAGCTTAATACACTCCTTAATTGAAG
AATCGCAAAACCAGCAAGAAAAGAATGAACAAGAATTATTGGAATTAGATAAATGGGCAAGTTTGTGGAA
TTGGTTTAACATAACAAATTGGCTGTGGTATATAAAATTATTCATAATGATAGTAGGAGGCTTGGTAGGT
TTAAGAATAGTTTTTGCTGTACTTTCTATAGTGAATAGAGTTAGGCAGGGATATTCACCATTATCGTTTC
AGACCCACCTCCCAACCCCGAGGGGACCCGACAGGCCCGAAGGAATAGAAGAAGAAGGTGGAGAGAGAGA
CAGAGACAGATCCATTCGATTAGTGAACGGATCTCGACGGTATCGATCACGAGACTAGCCTCGAGCGGCC
GCCCCCTTCACCGAGGGCCTATTTCCCATGATTCCTTCATATTTGCATATACGATACAAGGCTGTTAGAG
AGATAATTGGAATTAATTTGACTGTAAACACAAAGATATTAGTACAAAATACGTGACGTAGAAAGTAATA
ATTTCTTGGGTAGTTTGCAGTTTTAAAATTATGTTTTAAAATGGACTATCATATGCTTACCGTAACTTGA
AAGTATTTCGATTTCTTGGCTTTATATATCTTGTGGAAAGGACGAAACACCGGTAGACGCTGTGACAGAG
CCAACACGCAGTCTCGGTCACACTGATGCAGCTAGTATGCACCTCCACCCCACAGTGGGGTTAGAGCTAG
AAATAGCAAGTTAACCTAAGGCTAGTCCGTTATCAACTTGAAAAAGTGGCACCGAGTCGGTGCTTTTTTT
GAATTCTCGACCTCGAGACAAATGGCAGTATTCATCCACAATTTTAAAAGAAAAGGGGGGATTGGGGGGT
ACAGTGCAGGGGAAAGAATAGTAGACATAATAGCAACAGACATACAAACTAAAGAATTACAAAAACAAAT
TACAAAAATTCAAAATTTTCGGGTTTATTACAGGGACAGCAGAGATCCACTTTGGCCGCGGCTCGAGGGG
GTTGGGGTTGCGCCTTTTCCAAGGCAGCCCTGGGTTTGCGCAGGGACGCGGCTGCTCTGGGCGTGGTTCC
GGGAAACGCAGCGGCGCCGACCCTGGGTCTCGCACATTCTTCACGTCCGTTCGCAGCGTCACCCGGATCT
TCGCCGCTACCCTTGTGGGCCCCCCGGCGACGCTTCCTGCTCCGCCCCTAAGTCGGGAAGGTTCCTTGCG
GTTCGCGGCGTGCCGGACGTGACAAACGGAAGCCGCACGTCTCACTAGTACCCTCGCAGACGGACAGCGC
CAGGGAGCAATGGCAGCGCGCCGACCGCGATGGGCTGTGGCCAATAGCGGCTGCTCAGCAGGGCGCGCCG
AGAGCAGCGGCCGGGAAGGGGCGGTGCGGGAGGCGGGGTGTGGGGCGGTAGTGTGGGCCCTGTTCCTGCC
CGCGCGGTGTTCCGCATTCTGCAAGCCTCCGGAGCGCACGTCGGCAGTCGGCTCCCTCGTTGACCGAATC
ACCGACCTCTCTCCCCAGGGGGATCCACCGGATCAAGCTTGCCAGCTGGGGCGCCCTCTGGTAAGGTTGG
GAAGCCCTGCAGATCTGATCCCGGGGGGCAATGAGATATGAAAAAGCCTGAACTCACCGCGACGTCTGTC
GAGAAGTTTCTGATCGAAAAGTTCGACAGCGTCTCCGACCTGATGCAGCTCTCGGAGGGCGAAGAATCTC
GTGCTTTCAGCTTCGATGTAGGAGGGCGTGGATATGTCCTGCGGGTAAATAGCTGCGCCGATGGTTTCTA
CAAAGATCGTTATGTTTATCGGCACTTTGCATCGGCCGCGCTCCCGATTCCGGAAGTGCTTGACATTGGG
GAATTTAGCGAGAGCCTGACCTATTGCATCTCCCGCCGTGCACAGGGTGTCACGTTGCAAGACCTGCCTG
AAACCGAACTGCCCGCTGTTCTGCAGCCGGTCGCGGAGGCCATGGATGCGATCGCTGCGGCCGATCTTAG
CCAGACGAGCGGGTTCGGCCCATTCGGACCGCAAGGAATCGGTCAATACACTACATGGCGTGATTTCATA
TGCGCGATTGCTGATCCCCATGTGTATCACTGGCAAACTGTGATGGACGACACCGTCAGTGCGTCCGTCG
CGCAGGCTCTCGATGAGCTGATGCTTTGGGCCGAGGACTGCCCCGAAGTCCGGCACCTCGTGCACGCGGA
TTTCGGCTCCAACAATGTCCTGACGGACAATGGCCGCATAACAGCGGTCATTGACTGGAGCGAGGCGATG
TTCGGGGATTCCCAATACGAGGTCGCCAACATCTTCTTCTGGAGGCCGTGGTTGGCTTGTATGGAGCAGC
AGACGCGCTACTTCGAGCGGAGGCATCCGGAGCTTGCAGGATCGCCGCGGCTCCGGGCGTATATGCTCCG
CATTGGTCTTGACCAACTCTATCAGAGCTTGGTTGACGGCAATTTCGATGATGCAGCTTGGGCGCAGGGT
CGATGCGACGCAATCGTCCGATCCGGAGCCGGGACTGTCGGGCGTACACAAATCGCCCGCAGAAGCGCGG
CCGTCTGGACCGATGGCTGTGTAGAAGTACTCGCCGATAGTGGAAACCGACGCCCCAGCACTCGTCCGAG
GGCAAAGGAATAGAGTAGATGCCGACCGGGATCTATCGATACCGTCGACCTCGAGGGGGGGCCCGGTACC
TTTAAGACCAATGACTTACAAGGCAGCTGTAGATCTTAGCCACTTTTTAAAAGAAAAGGGGGGACTGGAA
GGGCTAATTCACTCCCAACGAAGACAAGATCTGCTTTTTGCTTGTACTGGGTCTCTCTGGTTAGACCAGA
TCTGAGCCTGGGAGCTCTCTGGCTAACTAGGGAACCCACTGCTTAAGCCTCAATAAAGCTTGCCTTGAGT
GCTTCAAGTAGTGTGTGCCCGTCTGTTGTGTGACTCTGGTAACTAGAGATCCCTCAGACCCTTTTAGTCA
GTGTGGAAAATCTCTAGCAGTAGTAGTTCATGTCATCTTATTATTCAGTATTTATAACTTGCAAAGAAAT
GAATATCAGAGAGTGAGAGGAACTTGTTTATTGCAGCTTATAATGGTTACAAATAAAGCAATAGCATCAC
AAATTTCACAAATAAAGCATTTTTTTCACTGCATTCTAGTTGTGGTTTGTCCAAACTCATCAATGTATCT
TATCATGTCTGGCTCTAGCTATCCCGCCCCTAACTCCGCCCATCCCGCCCCTAACTCCGCCCAGTTCCGC
CCATTCTCCGCCCCATGGCTGACTAATTTTTTTTATTTATGCAGAGGCCGAGGCCGCCTCGGCCTCTGAG
CTATTCCAGAAGTAGTGAGGAGGCTTTTTTGGAGGCCTAGGGACGTACCCAATTCGCCCTATAGTGAGTC
GTATTACGCGCGCTCACTGGCCGTCGTTTTACAACGTCGTGACTGGGAAAACCCTGGCGTTACCCAACTT
AATCGCCTTGCAGCACATCCCCCTTTCGCCAGCTGGCGTAATAGCGAAGAGGCCCGCACCGATCGCCCTT
CCCAACAGTTGCGCAGCCTGAATGGCGAATGGG
[124 nt withheld, positions 5004-5127]
C
[91 nt withheld, positions 5129-5219]
A
[49 nt withheld, positions 5221-5269]
CCTTTGACGTTGGAGTCCACGTTCTTT
[37 nt withheld, positions 5297-5333]
ACCCTATCTCGGTCTATTCTTTTGATTTATAAGGGATTTTGCCGATTTCGGCCTATTGGTTAAAAAATGA
GCTGATTTAACAAAAATTTAACGCGAATTTTAACAAAATATTAACGCTTACAATTTAGGTGGCACTTTTC
GGGGAAATGTGCGCGGAACCCCTATTTGTTTATTTTTCTAAATACATTCAAATATGTATCCGCTCATGAG
ACAATAACCCTGATAAATGCTTCAATAATATTGAAAAAGGAAGAGTATGAGTATTCAACATTTCCGTGTC
GCCCTTATTCCCTTTTTTGCGGCATTTTGCCTTCCTGTTTTTGCTCACCCAGAAACGCTGGTGAAAGTAA
AAGATGCTGAAGATCAGTTGGGTGCACGAGTGGGTTACATCGAACTGGATCTCAACAGCGGTAAGATCCT
TGAGAGTTTTCGCCCCGAAGAACGTTTTCCAATGATGAGCACTTTTAAAGTTCTGCTATGTGGCGCGGTA
TTATCCCGTATTGACGCCGGGCAAGAGCAACTCGGTCGCCGCATACACTATTCTCAGAATGACTTGGTTG
AGTACTCACCAGTCACAGAAAAGCATCTTACGGATGGCATGACAGTAAGAGAATTATGCAGTGCTGCCAT
AACCATGAGTGATAACACTGCGGCCAACTTACTTCTGACAACGATCGGAGGACCGAAGGAGCTAACCGCT
TTTTTGCACAACATGGGGGATCATGTAACTCGCCTTGATCGTTGGGAACCGGAGCTGAATGAAGCCATAC
CAAACGACGAGCGTGACACCACGATGCCTGTAGCAATGGCAACAACGTTGCGCAAACTATTAACTGGCGA
ACTACTTACTCTAGCTTCCCGGCAACAATTAATAGACTGGATGGAGGCGGATAAAGTTGCAGGACCACTT
CTGCGCTCGGCCCTTCCGGCTGGCTGGTTTATTGCTGATAAATCTGGAGCCGGTGAGCGTGGGTCTCGCG
GTATCATTGCAGCACTGGGGCCAGATGGTAAGCCCTCCCGTATCGTAGTTATCTACACGACGGGGAGTCA
GGCAACTATGGATGAACGAAATAGACAGATCGCTGAGATAGGTGCCTCACTGATTAAGCATTGGTAACTG
TCAGACCAAGTTTACTCATATATACTTTAGATTGATTTAAAACTTCATTTTTAATTTAAAAGGATCTAGG
TGAAGATCCTTTTTGATAATCTCATGACCAAAATCCCTTAACGTGAGTTTTCGTTCCACTGAGCGTCAGA
CCCCGTAGAAAAGATCAAAGGATCTTCTTGAGATCCTTTTTTTCTGCGCGTAATCTGCTGCTTGCAAACA
AAAAAACCACCGCTACCAGCGGTGGTTTGTTTGCCGGATCAAGAGCTACCAACTCTTTTTCCGAAGGTAA
CTGGCTTCAGCAGAGCGCAGATACCAAATACTGTTCTTCTAGTGTAGCCGTAGTTAGGCCACCACTTCAA
GAACTCTGTAGCACCGCCTACATACCTCGCTCTGCTAATCCTGTTACCAGTGGCTGCTGCCAGTGGCGAT
AAGTCGTGTCTTACCGGGTTGGACTCAAGACGATAGTTACCGGATAAGGCGCAGCGGTCGGGCTGAACGG
GGGGTTCGTGCACACAGCCCAGCTTGGAGCGAACGACCTACACCGAACTGAGATACCTACAGCGTGAGCT
ATGAGAAAGCGCCACGCTTCCCGAAGGGAGAAAGGCGGACAGGTATCCGGTAAGCGGCAGGGTCGGAACA
GGAGAGCGCACGAGGGAGCTTCCAGGGGGAAACGCCTGGTATCTTTATAGTCCTGTCGGGTTTCGCCACC
TCTGACTTGAGCGTCGATTTTTGTGATGCTCGTCAGGGGGGCGGAGCCTATGGAAAAACGCCAGCAACGC
GGCCTTTTTACGGTTCCTGGCCTTTTGCTGGCCTTTTGCTCACATGTTCTTTCCTGCGTTATCCCCTGAT
TCTGTGGATAACCGTATTACCGCCTTTGAGTGAGCTGATACCGCTCGCCGCAGCCGAACGACCGAGCGCA
GCGAGTCAGTGAGCGAGGAAGCGGAAGAGCGCCCAATACGCAAACCGCCTCTCCCCGCGCGTTGGCCGAT
TCATTAATGCAGCTGGCACGACAGGTTTCCCGACTGGAAAGCGGGCAGTGAGCGCAACGCAATTAATGTG
AGTTAGCTCACTCATTAGGCACCCCAGGCTTTACACTTTATGCTTCCGGCTCGTATGTTGTGTGGAATTG
TGAGCGGATAACAATTTCACACAGGAAACAGCTATGACCATGATTACGCCAAGCGCGCAATTAACCCTCA
CTAAAGGGAACAAAAGCTGGAGCTGCAAGCTTAA
Features (pLannotate 1.2.2; 27 found; start..end, strand, type, name):
      1..227     +  promoter       RSV promoter: Rous sarcoma virus enhancer/promoter
    228..408     +  LTR            5' LTR (truncated): truncated 5' long terminal repeat (LTR) from HIV-1
    455..580     +  misc_feature   HIV-1 Ψ: packaging signal of human immunodeficiency virus type 1
    564..927     +  CDS            HIV-1 gag (fragment): gag protein from human immunodeficiency virus 1; gag
   1073..1306    +  misc_feature   RRE: The Rev response element (RRE) of HIV-1 allows for Rev-dependent mRNA export from the nucleus to the cytoplasm.
   1683..1783    +  CDS            Rev (fragment): human immunodeficiency virus 1 (HIV-1) Rev protein; rev; enhances nuclear export of unspliced and incompletely spliced viral mRNAs
   1833..2073    +  promoter       U6 promoter: RNA polymerase III promoter for human U6 snRNA
   2161..2233    +  misc_RNA       gRNA scaffold: guide RNA scaffold for the Streptococcus pyogenes CRISPR/Cas9 system
   2282..2399    +  misc_feature   cPPT/CTS: central polypurine tract and central termination sequence of HIV-1
   2448..2958    +  promoter       hPGK promoter: human phosphoglycerate kinase 1 promoter
   3048..4070    +  CDS            hph: KHYB_ECOLX - Experimental evidence at protein level: Swiss-Prot protein existence level 1. The aminoglycoside phosphotransferases achieve inactivation of their antibiotic substrates by phosphorylation. Only phosphorylates hygromycin and closely related compounds such as demethyl analogs and destomycin. From Escherichia coli.
   4094..4130    +  misc_feature   MCS (fragment): pBluescript multiple cloning site
   4126..4194    +  CDS            nef (fragment): NEF_HV1Z2 - Experimental evidence at protein level: Swiss-Prot protein existence level 1. Extracellular Nef protein targets CD4(+) T-lymphocytes for apoptosis by interacting with CXCR4 surface receptors. From Human immunodeficiency virus type 1 group M subtype D (isolate Z2/CDC-Z34) (HIV-1).
   4196..4429    +  LTR            3' LTR (ΔU3): self-inactivating 3' long terminal repeat (LTR) from HIV-1
   4501..4622    +  polyA_signal   SV40 poly(A) signal: SV40 polyadenylation signal
   4662..4797    +  rep_origin     SV40 ori: SV40 origin of replication
   4818..4836    -  promoter       T7 promoter: promoter for bacteriophage T7 RNA polymerase
   4844..4999    +  CDS            lacZα (fragment): LacZα fragment of β-galactosidase; lacZ fragment
   5004..5432    +  rep_origin     f1 ori (sequence partly withheld): f1 bacteriophage origin of replication; arrow indicates direction of (+) strand synthesis
   5485..5589    +  promoter       AmpR promoter: bla
   5590..6450    +  CDS            AmpR: β-lactamase; bla; confers resistance to ampicillin, carbenicillin, and related antibiotics
   6621..7209    +  rep_origin     ori: high-copy-number ColE1/pMB1/pBR322/pUC origin of replication
   7392..7484    +  CDS            lacI (fragment): lac repressor; lacI; The lac repressor binds to the lac operator to inhibit transcription in E. coli. This inhibition can be relieved by adding lactose or isopropyl-β-D-thiogalactopyranoside (IPTG).
   7497..7518    +  protein_bind   CAP binding site: CAP binding activates transcription in the presence of cAMP. E. coli catabolite activator protein
   7533..7563    +  promoter       lac promoter: promoter for the E. coli lac operon
   7571..7587    +  protein_bind   lac operator: The lac repressor binds to the lac operator to inhibit transcription in E. coli. This inhibition can be relieved by adding lactose or isopropyl-β-D-thiogalactopyranoside (IPTG). lac repressor encoded by lacI
   7632..7650    +  promoter       T3 promoter: promoter for bacteriophage T3 RNA polymerase
