[The description below was written by a language model from this plasmid's Addgene catalogue record, the feature table of its GenBank file and pLannotate feature annotations shown in this document.]
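Description:
hgRNA-A76_pLKO-Hyg is a third-generation-style, self-inactivating HIV-1 lentiviral transfer plasmid built on the pLKO.1 Hygro backbone (about 7.7 kb) that delivers a homing guide RNA (hgRNA) into mammalian cells. In bacteria it is maintained through a high-copy ColE1/pUC origin and an ampicillin resistance gene (β-lactamase), and it also carries an f1 origin. The viral portion comprises an RSV promoter fused to a truncated 5' LTR, the Ψ packaging signal with a gag fragment, the Rev response element, a cPPT/CTS element and a ΔU3 3' LTR. An SV40 poly(A) signal and SV40 origin lie downstream of the 3' LTR. Together these elements allow the genomic RNA to be packaged when helper functions are supplied in trans, and the integrated provirus is left without LTR promoter activity.

The payload is a human U6 (RNA polymerase III) promoter driving a 20-nt spacer, annotated as a modified AAVS1-T1 protospacer. The spacer is followed by a Streptococcus pyogenes Cas9 gRNA scaffold and a U6 terminator. The depositor's annotation marks base substitutions at the start of the scaffold (two T-to-G changes) with compensating A-to-C changes further in. The file title calls the design a "self-cutting guide", consistent with a PAM being introduced next to the spacer so that Cas9 loaded with this RNA targets its own encoding locus. Repeated cutting and error-prone repair then diversify the locus, which is the basis of the evolving barcodes described in the associated publication. The record does not explain what "A76" denotes. A separate human PGK promoter expresses hygromycin phosphotransferase for selection of transduced cells. Cas9 is not encoded and must be supplied separately. The two feature tables use different coordinate origins and differ by 2 bp in length, but they describe the same elements.
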