Addgene plasmid #100568: hgRNA-A76_pLKO-Hyg
Purpose: hgRNA-A76 in a lentiviral backbone
Depositing lab: George Church. Depositing organization: Harvard Medical School. Publication: Rapidly evolving homing CRISPR barcodes. Kalhor R, Mali P, Church GM. Nat Methods. 2017 Feb;14(2):195-200. doi: 10.1038/nmeth.4108. Epub 2016 Dec 5. PubMed 27918539.
Backbone
  Vector backbone: pLKO.1 Hygro
  Total vector size (bp): 7679
  Vector type: Mammalian Expression, Lentiviral, CRISPR, Synthetic Biology
  Selectable markers: Hygromycin
Growth in bacteria
  Bacterial resistance: Ampicillin, 100 μg/mL
  Growth temperature: 30°C
  Growth strain: NEB Stable
  Copy number: Unknown
Gene/Insert
  Gene/Insert name: hgRNA-A76
  gRNA/shRNA sequence: TGCACCTCCACCCCACAGTG
Terms and licenses: Academic/Nonprofit Terms; Industry Terms: Not Available to Industry
How to cite: hgRNA-A76_pLKO-Hyg was a gift from George Church (Addgene plasmid # 100568 ; http://n2t.net/addgene:100568 ; RRID:Addgene_100568)
